>Addgene plasmid #21038 | pMyrPalm_mEGFP_IRES_puro2b | addgene partial sequence | sequence record 26862 | EGFP-N 5'-CGTCGCCGTCCAGCTCGACCAG-3'
CACCGGGGANGCTCCTCGCCCTTGCTCACCTTCATGTCCACGCCGTCGTCGTTCAGGTTGTCCTTGCGCT
TGCTCTTGATGCAGCCCATGGTGGCGGCCGCAAGCTTGGGTCTCCCTATAGTGAGTCGTATTAATTTCGA
TAAGCCAGTAAGCAGTGGGTTCTCTAGTTAGCCAGAGAGCTCTGCTTATATAGACCTCCCACCGTACACG
CCTACCGCCCATTTGCGTCAATGGGGCGGAGTTGTTACGACATTTTGGAAAGTCCCGTTGATTTTGGTGC
CAAAACAAACTCCCATTGACGTCAATGGGGTGGAGACTTGGAAATCCCCGTGAGTCAAACCGCTATCCAC
GCCCATTGATGTACTGCCAAAACCGCATCACCATGGTAATAGCGATGACTAATACGTAGATGTACTGCCA
AGTAGGAAAGTCCCATAAGGTCATGTACTGGGCATAATGCCAGGCGGGCCATTTACCGTCATTGACGTCA
ATAGGGGGCGTACTTGGCATATGATACACTTGATGTACTGCCAAGTGGGCAGTTTACCGTAAATACTCCA
CCCATTGACGTCAATGGAAAGTCCCTATTGGCGTTACTATGGGAACATACGTCATTATTGACGTCAATGG
GCGGGGGTCGTTGGGCGGTCAGCCAGGCGGGCCATTTACCGTAAGTTATGTAACGCGGAACTCCATATAT
GGGCTATGAACTAATGACCCGTATTGATACTATTATAACTAGTCNATATCAATGTCAACGCGTAATCTGG
GCCGTACTCCCNAACACGCAAACGCCTAACCTAACANATCTCTGCATTGTCGTCAGCCTGCTGTGACTAA
ATTTGTCCCCTANCACACTCACAACAGNGGACAACG
