[The description below was written by a language model from this plasmid's Addgene catalogue record.]
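Description:
pMyrPalm_mEGFP_IRES_puro2b is a mammalian expression plasmid built on the IRES_puro2b backbone (about 5.9 kb without insert); the record also lists it under bacterial expression. It is maintained in E. coli as a high-copy plasmid under ampicillin selection, and it carries puromycin resistance for selection in mammalian cells. The record does not state which promoter drives expression or which origin of replication is present, and no feature table is available to confirm the individual elements.

The payload is a very short insert of 52 bp, listed as human in origin, encoding a myristoylation/palmitoylation (MyrPalm) signal. This is fused at its C-terminal end to mEGFP, the monomeric form of enhanced green fluorescent protein. Such a lipid-modification motif directs covalent attachment of myristate and palmitate to the N-terminus of the fusion, which anchors the fluorescent protein to cellular membranes, chiefly the plasma membrane, so that it serves as a membrane marker rather than reporting on any particular protein. As the backbone name indicates, an internal ribosome entry site links the reporter to the puromycin resistance gene. Both should therefore be translated from a single bicistronic transcript, which means puromycin-resistant cells are very likely to express the marker as well. This arrangement is well suited to generating stable fluorescent cell lines.

The associated publication concerns an Aurora B-dependent abscission checkpoint that protects against tetraploidization. This is consistent with using the construct for live-cell imaging of plasma membrane dynamics during cell division, although the record does not spell out its specific application.
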