Addgene plasmid #21038: pMyrPalm_mEGFP_IRES_puro2b
Depositing lab: Daniel Gerlich. Depositing organization: ETH Zurich (Swiss Federal Institute of Technology). Publication: Aurora B-mediated abscission checkpoint protects against tetraploidization. Steigemann P, Wurzenberger C, Schmitz MH, Held M, Guizetti J, Maar S, Gerlich DW. Cell. 2009 Feb 6. 136(3):473-84. 10.1016/j.cell.2008.12.020 PubMed 19203582.
Backbone
  Vector backbone: IRES_puro2b
  Backbone size w/o insert (bp): 5904
  Vector type: Mammalian Expression, Bacterial Expression
  Selectable markers: Puromycin
Growth in bacteria
  Bacterial resistance: Ampicillin, 100 μg/mL
  Growth temperature: 37°C
  Growth strain: DH5alpha
  Copy number: High Copy
Gene/Insert
  Gene/Insert name: pMyrPalm
  Species: H. sapiens (human)
  Insert size (bp): 52
  Tag / fusion protein: mEGFP (C terminal on insert)
  Cloning method: Restriction Enzyme; 5′ cloning site - (unknown if destroyed); 3′ cloning site - (unknown if destroyed)
  Sequencing primers: 5′ -
Terms and licenses: Academic/Nonprofit Terms; Industry Terms: Not Available to Industry
How to cite: pMyrPalm_mEGFP_IRES_puro2b was a gift from Daniel Gerlich (Addgene plasmid # 21038 ; http://n2t.net/addgene:21038 ; RRID:Addgene_21038)
